Addgene plasmid #17833: pDL11c
Depositing lab: Jay Keasling. Depositing organization: University of California, Berkeley. Publication: Marker and promoter effects on heterologous expression in Aspergillus nidulans. Lubertozzi D, Keasling JD. Appl Microbiol Biotechnol. 2006 Oct . 72(5):1014-23. 10.1007/s00253-006-0368-8 PubMed 16699756.
Backbone
  Vector backbone: pAST30
  Backbone size w/o insert (bp): 3088
  Vector type: Synthetic Biology ; Aspergillus nidulans expression
Growth in bacteria
  Bacterial resistance: Ampicillin, 100 μg/mL
  Growth temperature: 37°C
  Growth strain: DH5alpha
  Copy number: Unknown
Gene/Insert
  Gene/Insert name: alcA promoter, lacZ, argB_1626, (alt names: alcohol dehydrogenase I promoter; β-galactosidase monomer; nutritional selection marker)
  Species: A. nidulans, E. coli
  Mutation: The argB_1626 mutation consists of two sequential stop codons at 925 bp downstream of the start codon
  GenBank ID: U24705
  Cloning method: Restriction Enzyme
  Sequencing primers: 5′ n/a; 3′ M13_reverse_primer
Resource information
  A portion of this plasmid was derived from a plasmid made by: Fungal Genetics Stock Center of University of Kansas
Terms and licenses: Academic/Nonprofit Terms; Industry Terms: Not Available to Industry
How to cite: pDL11c was a gift from Jay Keasling (Addgene plasmid # 17833 ; http://n2t.net/addgene:17833 ; RRID:Addgene_17833)
