[The description below was written by a language model from this plasmid's Addgene catalogue record.]
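Description:
pDL11c is an Aspergillus nidulans expression and reporter plasmid built on the pAST30 backbone (about 3.1 kb without insert) and catalogued as a synthetic biology vector. It is propagated in E. coli under ampicillin selection. The record lists copy number as unknown and does not name the bacterial origin of replication. No feature table accompanies the entry, so the order and orientation of the parts cannot be confirmed here.

The insert, assembled by restriction cloning, combines three elements: the A. nidulans alcA (alcohol dehydrogenase I) promoter, the E. coli lacZ gene encoding the β-galactosidase monomer, and a mutant allele of the fungal argB nutritional marker designated argB_1626. The alcA promoter is a widely used regulatable fungal promoter, generally induced by alcohols and related compounds and repressed by glucose. Paired with lacZ, it presumably gives an easily assayed enzymatic readout of promoter activity, although the record does not state outright that alcA drives lacZ. The argB_1626 allele carries two consecutive stop codons 925 bp downstream of the start codon, so it should not encode a full-length functional product on its own. Truncated or mutated markers of this kind are commonly used to favour homologous integration at the chromosomal marker locus of an auxotrophic host carrying a different argB lesion, where recombination can restore a working gene. The record does not spell out this intent.

The associated study examined how marker and promoter choice affect heterologous expression in A. nidulans, which suggests the plasmid served as one of a set of reporter constructs for comparing such variables. Part of it derives from material supplied by a fungal genetics stock collection.
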