>Addgene plasmid #17833 | pDL11c | addgene partial sequence | sequence record 23755 | M13_reverse_primer
ATTACCTCCTAAGGGACAAAGCTGGAGCTCCACCGCGGTGGCGGCCGCGAATTCGCCCTTAAGCTTGCAT
GCCTGCAGGTCGACTCTAGAAAGAAGGATTACCTCTAAACAAGTGTACCTGTGCATTCTGGGTAAACGAC
TCATAGGAGAGTTGTAAAAAAGTTTCGGCCGGCGTATTGGGTGTTACGGAGCATTCACTAGGCAACCATA
GTTACTATTGTATACCCATCTTAGTAGGAATGATTTTCGAGGTTTATACCTACGATGAATGTGTGTCCTG
TAGGCTTGAGAGTTCAAGGAAGAAACAGTGCAATTATCTTTGCGAACCCAGGGGCTGGTGACGGAATTTT
CATAGTCAAGCTATCAGAGTAAAGAAGAGGAGCATGTCAAAGTACAATTAGAGACAAATATATAGTCGCG
TGGAGCCAAGAGCGGATTCCTCAGTCTCGTAGGTCTCTTGACGACCGTTGATCTGCTTGATCTCGTCTCC
CGAAAATGAAAATAGACTCTGCTAAGCTATTCTTCTGCTTCGCCGGAGCCTGAAGGGCGTACTAGGGTTG
CGAGGTCCAATGCATTAATGCATTGCAGANAAGCTGTATCTGGAAGAGGTAAACCCGAAACGCGTTGTAT
NCTTGTTGACATGGAGCTATTAAATCACTAGAAGGCACTCTTTGCTGCTGNTCGNACGAATGAACGTATC
TTATCGAGATCCTGAACACCATTTGTCTCAACTCCGGAGCTGANTCGACACCACGATCTTATATCNGATC
GCCAGCTGTTNGATGATTCAGNACGTAAGTGANCGANCCCC
